Addgene plasmid #101192: BPK4393 - human expression plasmid for SpCas9 Cluster 5 + Q926A
Purpose: Human expression plasmid for SpCas9 Cluster 5 + Q926A variant: CMV-T7-hSpCas9-Cluster5+Q926A(K918A, V922A, R925A, Q926A)-NLS(SV40)-3xFLAG
Depositing lab: Jennifer Doudna & Keith Joung. Depositing organization: Massachusetts General Hospital. Publication: Enhanced proofreading governs CRISPR-Cas9 targeting accuracy. Chen JS, Dagdas YS, Kleinstiver BP, Welch MM, Sousa AA, Harrington LB, Sternberg SH, Joung JK, Yildiz A, Doudna JA. Nature. 2017 Sep 20. doi: 10.1038/nature24268. PubMed 28931002.
Backbone
  Vector backbone: JDS246
  Backbone manufacturer: Joung lab (Addgene Plasmid #43861)
  Vector type: Mammalian Expression
Growth in bacteria
  Bacterial resistance: Ampicillin, 100 μg/mL
  Growth temperature: 37°C
  Growth strain: DH5alpha
  Copy number: High Copy
Gene/Insert
  Gene/Insert name: hSpCas9-Cluster5+Q926A(K918A/V922A/R925A/Q926A)
  Species: Synthetic
  Insert size (bp): 4104
  Mutation: K918A/V922A/R925A/Q926A
  Promoter: CMV
  Tag / fusion protein: NLS (SV40) (C terminal on insert); 3x FLAG (C terminal on insert)
  Cloning method: Gibson Cloning
  Sequencing primers: 5′ CMV-F; 3′ BGH-rev
Terms and licenses: Academic/Nonprofit Terms; Industry Terms: Not Available to Industry
How to cite: BPK4393 - human expression plasmid for SpCas9 Cluster 5 + Q926A was a gift from Jennifer Doudna & Keith Joung (Addgene plasmid # 101192 ; http://n2t.net/addgene:101192 ; RRID:Addgene_101192)
