[The description below was written by a language model from this plasmid's Addgene catalogue record and pLannotate feature annotations shown in this document.]
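Description:
BPK4393 is a mammalian expression plasmid, built on the JDS246 backbone, that drives production of a mutant Streptococcus pyogenes Cas9 in human cells. The roughly 7.6 kb plasmid is maintained in E. coli through a high-copy ColE1/pUC-type origin and selected with ampicillin via the β-lactamase gene and its native promoter. Remnants of lac regulatory elements, a short SV40 promoter fragment and a multiple cloning site fragment are also annotated in the backbone but appear to be vestigial. No mammalian selection marker is recorded, which fits transient transfection use.

The payload is a 4,104 bp human codon-optimised SpCas9 open reading frame carrying four alanine substitutions, K918A, V922A, R925A and Q926A, referred to as "Cluster 5 + Q926A". It is transcribed from the CMV immediate-early enhancer and promoter, with a T7 promoter placed just upstream of the coding sequence that would also permit in vitro transcription. The protein is fused at its C terminus to an SV40 nuclear localisation signal, which directs it to the nucleus, and a 3xFLAG epitope for detection or immunoprecipitation. The transcript terminates at a bovine growth hormone polyadenylation signal. The automated annotation labels the coding sequence as the "Cas9 VQR" PAM variant, but this is probably a nearest-match call for an SpCas9 sequence. The catalogue record lists only the four cluster mutations and no PAM-altering changes.

The plasmid encodes no guide RNA, so one must be supplied separately. It was deposited with a study of how Cas9 proofreading governs targeting accuracy, and it is suited to testing how these substitutions affect on-target and off-target nuclease activity in human cells.
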