Features (pLannotate 1.2.2; 16 found; start..end, strand, type, name):
    132..335     +  promoter       CMV promoter: human cytomegalovirus (CMV) immediate early promoter
    377..395     +  promoter       T7 promoter: promoter for bacteriophage T7 RNA polymerase
    409..4512    +  CDS            Cas9 VQR: Streptococcus pyogenes Cas9 endonuclease with the D1135V/R1335Q/T1337R mutations has an altered recognition specificity for the protospacer adjacent motif (PAM) (Kleinstiver et al., 2015)
   4546..4611    +  CDS            3xFLAG: three tandem FLAG® epitope tags, followed by an enterokinase cleavage site
   4675..4899    +  polyA_signal   bGH poly(A) signal: bovine growth hormone polyadenylation signal
   4903..4924    +  promoter       SV40 promoter (fragment): SV40 enhancer and early promoter
   4929..4945    +  misc_feature   MCS (fragment): pBluescript multiple cloning site
   4994..5010    -  protein_bind   lac operator: The lac repressor binds to the lac operator to inhibit transcription in E. coli. This inhibition can be relieved by adding lactose or isopropyl-β-D-thiogalactopyranoside (IPTG). lac repressor encoded by lacI
   5018..5048    -  promoter       lac promoter: promoter for the E. coli lac operon
   5063..5084    -  protein_bind   CAP binding site: CAP binding activates transcription in the presence of cAMP. E. coli catabolite activator protein
   5097..5189    -  CDS            lacI (fragment): lac repressor; lacI; The lac repressor binds to the lac operator to inhibit transcription in E. coli. This inhibition can be relieved by adding lactose or isopropyl-β-D-thiogalactopyranoside (IPTG).
   5372..5960    -  rep_origin     ori: high-copy-number ColE1/pMB1/pBR322/pUC origin of replication
   6131..6991    -  CDS            AmpR: β-lactamase; bla; confers resistance to ampicillin, carbenicillin, and related antibiotics
   6992..7096    -  promoter       AmpR promoter: bla
   7167..7211    -  misc_feature   bom (fragment): basis of mobility region from pBR322
   7366..131     +  enhancer       CMV enhancer (across the origin): human cytomegalovirus immediate early enhancer
>Addgene plasmid #101192 | BPK4393 - human expression plasmid for SpCas9 Cluster 5 + Q926A | addgene full sequence | sequence record 194255 | Addgene NGS Result
ATATGCCAAGTACGCCCCCTATTGACGTCAATGACGGTAAATGGCCCGCCTGGCATTATGCCCAGTACAT
GACCTTATGGGACTTTCCTACTTGGCAGTACATCTACGTATTAGTCATCGCTATTACCATGGTGATGCGG
TTTTGGCAGTACATCAATGGGCGTGGATAGCGGTTTGACTCACGGGGATTTCCAAGTCTCCACCCCATTG
ACGTCAATGGGAGTTTGTTTTGGCACCAAAATCAACGGGACTTTCCAAAATGTCGTAACAACTCCGCCCC
ATTGACGCAAATGGGCGGTAGGCGTGTACGGTGGGAGGTCTATATAAGCAGAGCTGGTTTAGTGAACCGT
CAGATCCGCTAGAGATCCGCGGCCGCTAATACGACTCACTATAGGGAGAGCCGCCACCATGGATAAAAAG
TATTCTATTGGTTTAGACATCGGCACTAATTCCGTTGGATGGGCTGTCATAACCGATGAATACAAAGTAC
CTTCAAAGAAATTTAAGGTGTTGGGGAACACAGACCGTCATTCGATTAAAAAGAATCTTATCGGTGCCCT
CCTATTCGATAGTGGCGAAACGGCAGAGGCGACTCGCCTGAAACGAACCGCTCGGAGAAGGTATACACGT
CGCAAGAACCGAATATGTTACTTACAAGAAATTTTTAGCAATGAGATGGCCAAAGTTGACGATTCTTTCT
TTCACCGTTTGGAAGAGTCCTTCCTTGTCGAAGAGGACAAGAAACATGAACGGCACCCCATCTTTGGAAA
CATAGTAGATGAGGTGGCATATCATGAAAAGTACCCAACGATTTATCACCTCAGAAAAAAGCTAGTTGAC
TCAACTGATAAAGCGGACCTGAGGTTAATCTACTTGGCTCTTGCCCATATGATAAAGTTCCGTGGGCACT
TTCTCATTGAGGGTGATCTAAATCCGGACAACTCGGATGTCGACAAACTGTTCATCCAGTTAGTACAAAC
CTATAATCAGTTGTTTGAAGAGAACCCTATAAATGCAAGTGGCGTGGATGCGAAGGCTATTCTTAGCGCC
CGCCTCTCTAAATCCCGACGGCTAGAAAACCTGATCGCACAATTACCCGGAGAGAAGAAAAATGGGTTGT
TCGGTAACCTTATAGCGCTCTCACTAGGCCTGACACCAAATTTTAAGTCGAACTTCGACTTAGCTGAAGA
TGCCAAATTGCAGCTTAGTAAGGACACGTACGATGACGATCTCGACAATCTACTGGCACAAATTGGAGAT
CAGTATGCGGACTTATTTTTGGCTGCCAAAAACCTTAGCGATGCAATCCTCCTATCTGACATACTGAGAG
TTAATACTGAGATTACCAAGGCGCCGTTATCCGCTTCAATGATCAAAAGGTACGATGAACATCACCAAGA
CTTGACACTTCTCAAGGCCCTAGTCCGTCAGCAACTGCCTGAGAAATATAAGGAAATATTCTTTGATCAG
TCGAAAAACGGGTACGCAGGTTATATTGACGGCGGAGCGAGTCAAGAGGAATTCTACAAGTTTATCAAAC
CCATATTAGAGAAGATGGATGGGACGGAAGAGTTGCTTGTAAAACTCAATCGCGAAGATCTACTGCGAAA
GCAGCGGACTTTCGACAACGGTAGCATTCCACATCAAATCCACTTAGGCGAATTGCATGCTATACTTAGA
AGGCAGGAGGATTTTTATCCGTTCCTCAAAGACAATCGTGAAAAGATTGAGAAAATCCTAACCTTTCGCA
TACCTTACTATGTGGGACCCCTGGCCCGAGGGAACTCTCGGTTCGCATGGATGACAAGAAAGTCCGAAGA
AACGATTACTCCATGGAATTTTGAGGAAGTTGTCGATAAAGGTGCGTCAGCTCAATCGTTCATCGAGAGG
ATGACCAACTTTGACAAGAATTTACCGAACGAAAAAGTATTGCCTAAGCACAGTTTACTTTACGAGTATT
TCACAGTGTACAATGAACTCACGAAAGTTAAGTATGTCACTGAGGGCATGCGTAAACCCGCCTTTCTAAG
CGGAGAACAGAAGAAAGCAATAGTAGATCTGTTATTCAAGACCAACCGCAAAGTGACAGTTAAGCAATTG
AAAGAGGACTACTTTAAGAAAATTGAATGCTTCGATTCTGTCGAGATCTCCGGGGTAGAAGATCGATTTA
ATGCGTCACTTGGTACGTATCATGACCTCCTAAAGATAATTAAAGATAAGGACTTCCTGGATAACGAAGA
GAATGAAGATATCTTAGAAGATATAGTGTTGACTCTTACCCTCTTTGAAGATCGGGAAATGATTGAGGAA
AGACTAAAAACATACGCTCACCTGTTCGACGATAAGGTTATGAAACAGTTAAAGAGGCGTCGCTATACGG
GCTGGGGACGATTGTCGCGGAAACTTATCAACGGGATAAGAGACAAGCAAAGTGGTAAAACTATTCTCGA
TTTTCTAAAGAGCGACGGCTTCGCCAATAGGAACTTTATGCAGCTGATCCATGATGACTCTTTAACCTTC
AAAGAGGATATACAAAAGGCACAGGTTTCCGGACAAGGGGACTCATTGCACGAACATATTGCGAATCTTG
CTGGTTCGCCAGCCATCAAAAAGGGCATACTCCAGACAGTCAAAGTAGTGGATGAGCTAGTTAAGGTCAT
GGGACGTCACAAACCGGAAAACATTGTAATCGAGATGGCACGCGAAAATCAAACGACTCAGAAGGGGCAA
AAAAACAGTCGAGAGCGGATGAAGAGAATAGAAGAGGGTATTAAAGAACTGGGCAGCCAGATCTTAAAGG
AGCATCCTGTGGAAAATACCCAATTGCAGAACGAGAAACTTTACCTCTATTACCTACAAAATGGAAGGGA
CATGTATGTTGATCAGGAACTGGACATAAACCGTTTATCTGATTACGACGTCGATCACATTGTACCCCAA
TCCTTTTTGAAGGACGATTCAATCGACAATAAAGTGCTTACACGCTCGGATAAGAACCGAGGGAAAAGTG
ACAATGTTCCAAGCGAGGAAGTCGTAAAGAAAATGAAGAACTATTGGCGGCAGCTCCTAAATGCGAAACT
GATAACGCAAAGAAAGTTCGATAACTTAACTAAAGCTGAGAGGGGTGGCTTGTCTGAACTTGACAAGGCC
GGATTTATTGCACGTCAGCTCGCCGAAACCGCTGCCATCACAAAGCATGTTGCACAGATACTAGATTCCC
GAATGAATACGAAATACGACGAGAACGATAAGCTGATTCGGGAAGTCAAAGTAATCACTTTAAAGTCAAA
ATTGGTGTCGGACTTCAGAAAGGATTTTCAATTCTATAAAGTTAGGGAGATAAATAACTACCACCATGCG
CACGACGCTTATCTTAATGCCGTCGTAGGGACCGCACTCATTAAGAAATACCCGAAGCTAGAAAGTGAGT
TTGTGTATGGTGATTACAAAGTTTATGACGTCCGTAAGATGATCGCGAAAAGCGAACAGGAGATAGGCAA
GGCTACAGCCAAATACTTCTTTTATTCTAACATTATGAATTTCTTTAAGACGGAAATCACTCTGGCAAAC
GGAGAGATACGCAAACGACCTTTAATTGAAACCAATGGGGAGACAGGTGAAATCGTATGGGATAAGGGCC
GGGACTTCGCGACGGTGAGAAAAGTTTTGTCCATGCCCCAAGTCAACATAGTAAAGAAAACTGAGGTGCA
GACCGGAGGGTTTTCAAAGGAATCGATTCTTCCAAAAAGGAATAGTGATAAGCTCATCGCTCGTAAAAAG
GACTGGGACCCGAAAAAGTACGGTGGCTTCGATAGCCCTACAGTTGCCTATTCTGTCCTAGTAGTGGCAA
AAGTTGAGAAGGGAAAATCCAAGAAACTGAAGTCAGTCAAAGAATTATTGGGGATAACGATTATGGAGCG
CTCGTCTTTTGAAAAGAACCCCATCGACTTCCTTGAGGCGAAAGGTTACAAGGAAGTAAAAAAGGATCTC
ATAATTAAACTACCAAAGTATAGTCTGTTTGAGTTAGAAAATGGCCGAAAACGGATGTTGGCTAGCGCCG
GAGAGCTTCAAAAGGGGAACGAACTCGCACTACCGTCTAAATACGTGAATTTCCTGTATTTAGCGTCCCA
TTACGAGAAGTTGAAAGGTTCACCTGAAGATAACGAACAGAAGCAACTTTTTGTTGAGCAGCACAAACAT
TATCTCGACGAAATCATAGAGCAAATTTCGGAATTCAGTAAGAGAGTCATCCTAGCTGATGCCAATCTGG
ACAAAGTATTAAGCGCATACAACAAGCACAGGGATAAACCCATACGTGAGCAGGCGGAAAATATTATCCA
TTTGTTTACTCTTACCAACCTCGGCGCTCCAGCCGCATTCAAGTATTTTGACACAACGATAGATCGCAAA
CGATACACTTCTACCAAGGAGGTGCTAGACGCGACACTGATTCACCAATCCATCACGGGATTATATGAAA
CTCGGATAGATTTGTCACAGCTTGGGGGTGACGGATCCCCCAAGAAGAAGAGGAAAGTCTCGAGCGACTA
CAAAGACCATGACGGTGATTATAAAGATCATGACATCGATTACAAGGATGACGATGACAAGGCTGCAGGA
TGACCGGTCATCATCACCATCACCATTGAGTTTAAACCCGCTGATCAGCCTCGACTGTGCCTTCTAGTTG
CCAGCCATCTGTTGTTTGCCCCTCCCCCGTGCCTTCCTTGACCCTGGAAGGTGCCACTCCCACTGTCCTT
TCCTAATAAAATGAGGAAATTGCATCGCATTGTCTGAGTAGGTGTCATTCTATTCTGGGGGGTGGGGTGG
GGCAGGACAGCAAGGGGGAGGATTGGGAAGACAATAGCAGGCATGCTGGGGATGCGGTGGGCTCTATGGC
TTCTGAGGCGGAAAGAACCAGCTGGGGCTCGATACCGTCGACCTCTAGCTAGAGCTTGGCGTAATCATGG
TCATAGCTGTTTCCTGTGTGAAATTGTTATCCGCTCACAATTCCACACAACATACGAGCCGGAAGCATAA
AGTGTAAAGCCTAGGGTGCCTAATGAGTGAGCTAACTCACATTAATTGCGTTGCGCTCACTGCCCGCTTT
CCAGTCGGGAAACCTGTCGTGCCAGCTGCATTAATGAATCGGCCAACGCGCGGGGAGAGGCGGTTTGCGT
ATTGGGCGCTCTTCCGCTTCCTCGCTCACTGACTCGCTGCGCTCGGTCGTTCGGCTGCGGCGAGCGGTAT
CAGCTCACTCAAAGGCGGTAATACGGTTATCCACAGAATCAGGGGATAACGCAGGAAAGAACATGTGAGC
AAAAGGCCAGCAAAAGGCCAGGAACCGTAAAAAGGCCGCGTTGCTGGCGTTTTTCCATAGGCTCCGCCCC
CCTGACGAGCATCACAAAAATCGACGCTCAAGTCAGAGGTGGCGAAACCCGACAGGACTATAAAGATACC
AGGCGTTTCCCCCTGGAAGCTCCCTCGTGCGCTCTCCTGTTCCGACCCTGCCGCTTACCGGATACCTGTC
CGCCTTTCTCCCTTCGGGAAGCGTGGCGCTTTCTCATAGCTCACGCTGTAGGTATCTCAGTTCGGTGTAG
GTCGTTCGCTCCAAGCTGGGCTGTGTGCACGAACCCCCCGTTCAGCCCGACCGCTGCGCCTTATCCGGTA
ACTATCGTCTTGAGTCCAACCCGGTAAGACACGACTTATCGCCACTGGCAGCAGCCACTGGTAACAGGAT
TAGCAGAGCGAGGTATGTAGGCGGTGCTACAGAGTTCTTGAAGTGGTGGCCTAACTACGGCTACACTAGA
AGAACAGTATTTGGTATCTGCGCTCTGCTGAAGCCAGTTACCTTCGGAAAAAGAGTTGGTAGCTCTTGAT
CCGGCAAACAAACCACCGCTGGTAGCGGTGGTTTTTTTGTTTGCAAGCAGCAGATTACGCGCAGAAAAAA
AGGATCTCAAGAAGATCCTTTGATCTTTTCTACGGGGTCTGACGCTCAGTGGAACGAAAACTCACGTTAA
GGGATTTTGGTCATGAGATTATCAAAAAGGATCTTCACCTAGATCCTTTTAAATTAAAAATGAAGTTTTA
AATCAATCTAAAGTATATATGAGTAAACTTGGTCTGACAGTTACCAATGCTTAATCAGTGAGGCACCTAT
CTCAGCGATCTGTCTATTTCGTTCATCCATAGTTGCCTGACTCCCCGTCGTGTAGATAACTACGATACGG
GAGGGCTTACCATCTGGCCCCAGTGCTGCAATGATACCGCGAGACCCACGCTCACCGGCTCCAGATTTAT
CAGCAATAAACCAGCCAGCCGGAAGGGCCGAGCGCAGAAGTGGTCCTGCAACTTTATCCGCCTCCATCCA
GTCTATTAATTGTTGCCGGGAAGCTAGAGTAAGTAGTTCGCCAGTTAATAGTTTGCGCAACGTTGTTGCC
ATTGCTACAGGCATCGTGGTGTCACGCTCGTCGTTTGGTATGGCTTCATTCAGCTCCGGTTCCCAACGAT
CAAGGCGAGTTACATGATCCCCCATGTTGTGCAAAAAAGCGGTTAGCTCCTTCGGTCCTCCGATCGTTGT
CAGAAGTAAGTTGGCCGCAGTGTTATCACTCATGGTTATGGCAGCACTGCATAATTCTCTTACTGTCATG
CCATCCGTAAGATGCTTTTCTGTGACTGGTGAGTACTCAACCAAGTCATTCTGAGAATAGTGTATGCGGC
GACCGAGTTGCTCTTGCCCGGCGTCAATACGGGATAATACCGCGCCACATAGCAGAACTTTAAAAGTGCT
CATCATTGGAAAACGTTCTTCGGGGCGAAAACTCTCAAGGATCTTACCGCTGTTGAGATCCAGTTCGATG
TAACCCACTCGTGCACCCAACTGATCTTCAGCATCTTTTACTTTCACCAGCGTTTCTGGGTGAGCAAAAA
CAGGAAGGCAAAATGCCGCAAAAAAGGGAATAAGGGCGACACGGAAATGTTGAATACTCATACTCTTCCT
TTTTCAATATTATTGAAGCATTTATCAGGGTTATTGTCTCATGAGCGGATACATATTTGAATGTATTTAG
AAAAATAAACAAATAGGGGTTCCGCGCACATTTCCCCGAAAAGTGCCACCTGACGTCGACGGATCGGGAG
ATCGATCTCCCGATCCCCTAGGGTCGACTCTCAGTACAATCTGCTCTGATGCCGCATAGTTAAGCCAGTA
TCTGCTCCCTGCTTGTGTGTTGGAGGTCGCTGAGTAGTGCGCGAGCAAAATTTAAGCTACAACAAGGCAA
GGCTTGACCGACAATTGCATGAAGAATCTGCTTAGGGTTAGGCGTTTTGCGCTGCTTCGCGATGTACGGG
CCAGATATACGCGTTGACATTGATTATTGACTAGTTATTAATAGTAATCAATTACGGGGTCATTAGTTCA
TAGCCCATATATGGAGTTCCGCGTTACATAACTTACGGTAAATGGCCCGCCTGGCTGACCGCCCAACGAC
CCCCGCCCATTGACGTCAATAATGACGTATGTTCCCATAGTAACGCCAATAGGGACTTTCCATTGACGTC
AATGGGTGGAGTATTTACGGTAAACTGCCCACTTGGCAGTACATCAAGTGTATC
